Addgene plasmid #113656: Native promoter dCas9
Purpose: dCas9 expression unit plasmid. The dCas9 expression unit plasmids contain connector ConL1, ConRE, and one dCas9 transcriptional unit.
Depositing lab: Jeffrey Barrick. Depositing organization: University of Texas at Austin. Publication: Synthetic Genome Defenses against Selfish DNA Elements Stabilize Engineered Bacteria against Evolutionary Failure. Geng P, Leonard SP, Mishler DM, Barrick JE. ACS Synth Biol. 2019 Mar 15;8(3):521-531. doi: 10.1021/acssynbio.8b00426. Epub 2019 Feb 15. PubMed 30703321.
Backbone
  Vector backbone: pYTK095
  Backbone size w/o insert (bp): 2906
  Vector type: Bacterial Expression, CRISPR
Growth in bacteria
  Bacterial resistance: Ampicillin, 100 μg/mL
  Growth temperature: 37°C
  Growth strain: DH5alpha
  Copy number: High Copy
Gene/Insert
  Gene/Insert name: Native promoter and dCas9
  Promoter: S. pyogenes Cas9 native promoter
  Cloning method: Gateway Cloning
  Sequencing primers: 5′ unknown
Terms and licenses: Academic/Nonprofit Terms; Industry Terms: Not Available to Industry
Depositor comments: Note: This plasmid contains a L64H mutation in Cas9. This mutation is not known to affect plasmid function. Please visit https://www.biorxiv.org/content/early/2018/09/16/419283 for bioRxiv preprint.
How to cite: Native promoter dCas9 was a gift from Jeffrey Barrick (Addgene plasmid # 113656 ; http://n2t.net/addgene:113656 ; RRID:Addgene_113656)
