[The description below was written by a language model from this plasmid's Addgene catalogue record and pLannotate feature annotations shown in this document.]
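Description:
Native promoter dCas9 is a high-copy bacterial expression and CRISPR plasmid built on the pYTK095 backbone, a vector from a modular hierarchical assembly toolkit. It is propagated in E. coli through a ColE1/pUC-type origin of replication and selected with ampicillin via the β-lactamase gene (AmpR) and its own promoter. The sequenced record is about 7 kb. The catalogue describes the plasmid as a "dCas9 expression unit": a single dCas9 transcriptional unit flanked by the assembly connectors ConL1 and ConRE. These connectors are not called out in the feature table, but such connectors normally let a transcriptional unit be combined with others in a later multigene assembly step. The record lists Gateway as the cloning method, which fits oddly with this connector-based design.

The payload is catalytically dead Streptococcus pyogenes Cas9, carrying the D10A and H840A substitutions that inactivate the RuvC and HNH nuclease domains, so the protein binds RNA-specified DNA targets without cutting them. Expression comes from the native S. pyogenes Cas9 promoter rather than a synthetic or inducible one. Consistent with a segment lifted from the native locus, the annotation detects a short tracrRNA fragment upstream of the coding sequence, and a crRNA leader and one direct repeat downstream. No complete guide or spacer array is annotated. An fd phage terminator follows the unit, and an oppositely oriented rrnB T1 terminator insulates it from the backbone. The depositor notes an L64H substitution in Cas9 that is not known to affect function. The associated work concerns synthetic genome defenses against selfish DNA elements to stabilize engineered bacteria, suggesting use of dCas9 for programmable repression of such elements.
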