Features (pLannotate 1.2.2; 9 found; start..end, strand, type, name):
    195..212     -  misc_RNA       tracrRNA (fragment): trans-activating CRISPR RNA for the Streptococcus pyogenes CRISPR/Cas9 system
    509..4615    +  CDS            dCas9: catalytically dead mutant of the Cas9 endonuclease from the Streptococcus pyogenes Type II CRISPR/Cas system RNA-guided DNA-binding protein that lacks endonuclease activity due to the D10A mutation in the RuvC catalytic domain and the H840A mutation in the HNH catalytic domain
   4636..4767    +  misc_feature   crRNA leader: crRNA leader sequence for the Streptococcus pyogenes CRISPR/Cas system
   4768..4803    +  repeat_region  DR: direct repeat for the Streptococcus pyogenes CRISPR/Cas system
   4819..4867    +  terminator     fd terminator (sequence withheld): central terminator from bacteriophage fd (Otsuka and Kunisawa, 1982)
   4927..4970    -  terminator     rrnB T1 terminator: Escherichia coli rrnB; transcription terminator T1 from the E. coli rrnB gene
   5278..6138    -  CDS            AmpR: β-lactamase; bla; confers resistance to ampicillin, carbenicillin, and related antibiotics
   6139..6243    -  promoter       AmpR promoter: bla
   6346..6934    +  rep_origin     ori: high-copy-number ColE1/pMB1/pBR322/pUC origin of replication
>Addgene plasmid #113656 | Native promoter dCas9 | addgene full sequence | sequence record 217181 | Addgene NGS Result
GAATTCGCATCTAGAACGGGGTCATCACGGCTCATCATGCGCCAAACAAATGTGTGCAATACACGCTCGG
ATGACTGCATGATGACCGCACTGACTGGGGACAGCAGATCCACCTAAGCCTGTGAGAGAAGCAGACACCC
GACAGATCAAGGCAGTTACGTCTCACCAAACCAGATGTCAACACAGCTACAACGGCTGTTTTGAATGGTT
CCAACAAGATTATTTTATAACTTTTATAACAAATAATCAAGGAGAAATTCAAAGAAATTTATCAGCCATA
AAACAATACTTAATACTATAGAATGATAACAAAATAAACTACTTTTTAAAAGAATTTTGTGTTATAATCT
ATTTATTATTAAGTATTGGGTAATATTTTTTGAAGAGATATTTTGAAAAAGAAAAATTAAAGCATATTAA
ACTAATTTCGGAGGTCATTAAAACTATTATTGAAATCATCAAACTCATTATGGATTTAATTTAAACTTTT
TATTTTAGGAGGCAAAATATGGATAAGAAATACTCAATAGGCTTAGCTATCGGCACAAATAGCGTCGGAT
GGGCGGTGATCACTGATGAATATAAGGTTCCGTCTAAAAAGTTCAAGGTTCTGGGAAATACAGACCGCCA
CAGTATCAAAAAAAATCTTATAGGGGCTCTTTTATTTGACAGTGGAGAGACAGCGGAAGCGACTCGTCAT
AAACGGACAGCTCGTAGAAGGTATACACGTCGGAAGAATCGTATTTGTTATCTACAGGAGATTTTTTCAA
ATGAGATGGCGAAAGTAGATGATAGTTTCTTTCATCGACTTGAAGAGTCTTTTTTGGTGGAAGAAGACAA
GAAGCATGAACGTCATCCTATTTTTGGAAATATAGTAGATGAAGTTGCTTATCATGAGAAATATCCAACT
ATCTATCATCTGCGAAAAAAATTGGTAGATTCTACTGATAAAGCGGATTTGCGCTTAATCTATTTGGCCT
TAGCGCATATGATTAAGTTTCGTGGTCATTTTTTGATTGAGGGAGATTTAAATCCTGATAATAGTGATGT
GGACAAACTATTTATCCAGTTGGTACAAACCTACAATCAATTATTTGAAGAAAACCCTATTAACGCAAGT
GGAGTAGATGCTAAAGCGATTCTTTCTGCACGATTGAGTAAATCAAGACGATTAGAAAATCTCATTGCTC
AGCTCCCCGGTGAGAAGAAAAATGGCTTATTTGGGAATCTCATTGCTTTGTCATTGGGTTTGACCCCTAA
TTTTAAATCAAATTTTGATTTGGCAGAAGATGCTAAATTACAGCTTTCAAAAGATACTTACGATGATGAT
TTAGATAATTTATTGGCGCAAATTGGAGATCAATATGCTGATTTGTTTTTGGCAGCTAAGAATTTATCAG
ATGCTATTTTACTTTCAGATATCCTAAGAGTAAATACTGAAATAACTAAGGCTCCCCTATCAGCTTCAAT
GATTAAACGCTACGATGAACATCATCAAGACTTGACTCTTTTAAAAGCTTTAGTTCGACAACAACTTCCA
GAAAAGTATAAAGAAATCTTTTTTGATCAATCAAAAAACGGATATGCAGGTTATATTGATGGGGGAGCTA
GCCAAGAAGAATTTTATAAATTTATCAAACCAATTTTAGAAAAAATGGATGGTACTGAGGAATTATTGGT
GAAACTAAATCGTGAAGATTTGCTGCGCAAGCAACGGACCTTTGACAACGGCTCTATTCCCCATCAAATT
CACTTGGGTGAGCTGCATGCTATTTTGAGAAGACAAGAAGACTTTTATCCATTTTTAAAAGACAATCGTG
AGAAGATTGAAAAAATCTTGACTTTTCGAATTCCTTATTATGTTGGTCCATTGGCGCGTGGCAATAGTCG
TTTTGCATGGATGACTCGGAAGTCTGAAGAAACAATTACCCCATGGAATTTTGAAGAAGTTGTCGATAAA
GGTGCTTCAGCTCAATCATTTATTGAACGCATGACAAACTTTGATAAAAATCTTCCAAATGAAAAAGTAC
TACCAAAACATAGTTTGCTTTATGAGTATTTTACGGTTTATAACGAATTGACAAAGGTCAAATATGTTAC
TGAAGGAATGCGAAAACCAGCATTTCTTTCAGGTGAACAGAAGAAAGCCATTGTTGATTTACTCTTCAAA
ACAAATCGAAAAGTAACCGTTAAGCAATTAAAAGAAGATTATTTCAAAAAAATAGAATGTTTTGATAGTG
TTGAAATTTCAGGAGTTGAAGATAGATTTAATGCTTCATTAGGTACCTACCATGATTTGCTAAAAATTAT
TAAAGATAAAGATTTTTTGGATAATGAAGAAAATGAAGATATCTTAGAGGATATTGTTTTAACATTGACC
TTATTTGAAGATAGGGAGATGATTGAGGAAAGACTTAAAACATATGCTCACCTCTTTGATGATAAGGTGA
TGAAACAGCTTAAACGTCGCCGTTATACTGGTTGGGGACGTTTGTCTCGAAAATTGATTAATGGTATTAG
GGATAAGCAATCTGGCAAAACAATATTAGATTTTTTGAAATCAGATGGTTTTGCCAATCGCAATTTTATG
CAGCTGATCCATGATGATAGTTTGACATTTAAAGAAGACATTCAAAAAGCACAAGTGTCTGGACAAGGCG
ATAGTTTACATGAACATATTGCAAATTTAGCTGGTAGCCCTGCTATTAAAAAAGGTATTTTACAGACTGT
AAAAGTTGTTGATGAATTGGTCAAAGTAATGGGGCGGCATAAGCCAGAAAATATCGTTATTGAAATGGCA
CGTGAAAATCAGACAACTCAAAAGGGCCAGAAAAATTCGCGAGAGCGTATGAAACGAATCGAAGAAGGTA
TCAAAGAATTAGGAAGTCAGATTCTTAAAGAGCATCCTGTTGAAAATACTCAATTGCAAAATGAAAAGCT
CTATCTCTATTATCTCCAAAATGGAAGAGACATGTATGTGGACCAAGAATTAGATATTAATCGTTTAAGT
GATTATGATGTCGATGCCATTGTTCCACAAAGTTTCCTTAAAGACGATTCAATAGACAATAAGGTCTTAA
CGCGTTCTGATAAAAATCGTGGTAAATCGGATAACGTTCCAAGTGAAGAAGTAGTCAAAAAGATGAAAAA
CTATTGGAGACAACTTCTAAACGCCAAGTTAATCACTCAACGTAAGTTTGATAATTTAACGAAAGCTGAA
CGTGGAGGTTTGAGTGAACTTGATAAAGCTGGTTTTATCAAACGCCAATTGGTTGAAACTCGCCAAATCA
CTAAGCATGTGGCACAAATTTTGGATAGTCGCATGAATACTAAATACGATGAAAATGATAAACTTATTCG
AGAGGTTAAAGTGATTACCTTAAAATCTAAATTAGTTTCTGACTTCCGAAAAGATTTCCAATTCTATAAA
GTACGTGAGATTAACAATTACCATCATGCCCATGATGCGTATCTAAATGCCGTCGTTGGAACTGCTTTGA
TTAAGAAATATCCAAAACTTGAATCGGAGTTTGTCTATGGTGATTATAAAGTTTATGATGTTCGTAAAAT
GATTGCTAAGTCTGAGCAAGAAATAGGCAAAGCAACCGCAAAATATTTCTTTTACTCTAATATCATGAAC
TTCTTCAAAACAGAAATTACACTTGCAAATGGAGAGATTCGCAAACGCCCTCTAATCGAAACTAATGGGG
AAACTGGAGAAATTGTCTGGGATAAAGGGCGAGATTTTGCCACAGTGCGCAAAGTATTGTCCATGCCCCA
AGTCAATATTGTCAAGAAAACAGAAGTACAGACAGGCGGATTCTCCAAGGAGTCAATTTTACCAAAAAGA
AATTCGGACAAGCTTATTGCTCGTAAAAAAGACTGGGATCCAAAAAAATATGGTGGTTTTGATAGTCCAA
CGGTAGCTTATTCAGTCCTAGTGGTTGCTAAGGTGGAAAAAGGGAAATCGAAGAAGTTAAAATCCGTTAA
AGAGTTACTAGGGATCACAATTATGGAAAGAAGTTCCTTTGAAAAAAATCCGATTGACTTTTTAGAAGCT
AAAGGATATAAGGAAGTTAAAAAAGACTTAATCATTAAACTACCTAAATATAGTCTTTTTGAGTTAGAAA
ACGGTCGTAAACGGATGCTGGCTAGTGCCGGAGAATTACAAAAAGGAAATGAGCTGGCTCTGCCAAGCAA
ATATGTGAATTTTTTATATTTAGCTAGTCATTATGAAAAGTTGAAGGGTAGTCCAGAAGATAACGAACAA
AAACAATTGTTTGTGGAGCAGCATAAGCATTATTTAGATGAGATTATTGAGCAAATCAGTGAATTTTCTA
AGCGTGTTATTTTAGCAGATGCCAATTTAGATAAAGTTCTTAGTGCATATAACAAACATAGAGACAAACC
AATACGTGAACAAGCAGAAAATATTATTCATTTATTTACGTTGACGAATCTTGGAGCTCCCGCTGCTTTT
AAATATTTTGATACAACAATTGATCGTAAACGATATACGTCTACAAAAGAAGTTTTAGATGCCACTCTTA
TCCATCAATCCATCACTGGTCTTTATGAAACACGCATTGATTTGAGTCAGCTAGGAGGTGACTGAAGTAT
ATTTTAGATGAAGATTATTTCTTAATAACTAAAAATATGGTATAATACTCTTAATAAATGCAGTAATACA
GGGGCTTTTCAAGACTGAAGTCTAGCTGAGACAAATAGTGCGATTACGAAATTTTTTAGACAAAAATAGT
CTACGAGGTTTTAGAGCTATGCTGTTTTGAATGGTCCCAAAAC
[68 nt withheld, positions 4804-4871]
ATGAAGAAATTATTATTTGATGATCAGATAGCGGCGGGGAACTGCCAGACATCAAATAAAACAAAAGGCT
CAGTCGGAAGACTGGGCCTTTTGTTTTATCTGTTGTTTGTCGGTGAACACTCTCCCGGCTGAGCATGAGA
CGGAAATCTGCTCGTCAGTGGTGCTCACACTGACGAATCATGTACAGATCATACCGATGACTGCCTGGCG
ACTCACAACTAAGCAAGACAGCCGGAACCAGCGCCGGCGAACACCACTGCATATATGGCATATCACAACA
GTCCAACTAGTGCACTGCAGTACAGCGGCCGCGATTATCAAAAAGGATCTTCACCTAGATCCTTTTAAAT
TAAAAATGAAGTTTTAAATCAATCTAAAGTATATATGAGTAAACTTGGTCTGACAGTTACCAATGCTTAA
TCAGTGAGGCACCTATCTCAGCGATCTGTCTATTTCGTTCATCCATAGTTGCCTGACTCCCCGTCGTGTA
GATAACTACGATACGGGAGGGCTTACCATCTGGCCCCAGTGCTGCAATGATACCGCGGGACCCACGCTCA
CCGGCTCCAGATTTATCAGCAATAAACCAGCCAGCCGGAAGGGCCGAGCGCAGAAGTGGTCCTGCAACTT
TATCCGCCTCCATCCAGTCTATTAATTGTTGCCGGGAAGCTAGAGTAAGTAGTTCGCCAGTTAATAGTTT
GCGCAACGTTGTTGCCATTGCTACAGGCATCGTGGTGTCACGCTCGTCGTTTGGTATGGCTTCATTCAGC
TCCGGTTCCCAACGATCAAGGCGAGTTACATGATCCCCCATGTTGTGCAAAAAAGCGGTTAGCTCCTTCG
GTCCTCCGATCGTTGTCAGAAGTAAGTTGGCCGCAGTGTTATCACTCATGGTTATGGCAGCACTGCATAA
TTCTCTTACTGTCATGCCATCCGTAAGATGCTTTTCTGTGACTGGTGAGTACTCAACCAAGTCATTCTGA
GAATAGTGTATGCGGCGACCGAGTTGCTCTTGCCCGGCGTCAATACGGGATAATACCGCGCCACATAGCA
GAACTTTAAAAGTGCTCATCATTGGAAAACGTTCTTCGGGGCGAAAACTCTCAAGGATCTTACCGCTGTT
GAGATCCAGTTCGATGTAACCCACTCGTGCACCCAACTGATCTTCAGCATCTTTTACTTTCACCAGCGTT
TCTGGGTGAGCAAAAACAGGAAGGCAAAATGCCGCAAAAAAGGGAATAAGGGCGACACGGAAATGTTGAA
TACTCATACTCTTCCTTTTTCAATATTATTGAAGCATTTATCAGGGTTATTGTCTCATGAGCGGATACAT
ATTTGAATGTATTTAGAAAAATAAACAAATAGGGGTTCCGCGCACATTTCCCCGAAAAGTGCCACCTGTC
ATGACCAAAATCCCTTAACGTGAGTTTTCGTTCCACTGAGCGTCAGACCCCGTAGAAAAGATCAAAGGAT
CTTCTTGAGATCCTTTTTTTCTGCGCGTAATCTGCTGCTTGCAAACAAAAAAACCACCGCTACCAGCGGT
GGTTTGTTTGCCGGATCAAGAGCTACCAACTCTTTTTCCGAAGGTAACTGGCTTCAGCAGAGCGCAGATA
CCAAATACTGTTCTTCTAGTGTAGCCGTAGTTAGGCCACCACTTCAAGAACTCTGTAGCACCGCCTACAT
ACCTCGCTCTGCTAATCCTGTTACCAGTGGCTGCTGCCAGTGGCGATAAGTCGTGTCTTACCGGGTTGGA
CTCAAGACGATAGTTACCGGATAAGGCGCAGCGGTCGGGCTGAACGGGGGGTTCGTGCACACAGCCCAGC
TTGGAGCGAACGACCTACACCGAACTGAGATACCTACAGCGTGAGCTATGAGAAAGCGCCACGCTTCCCG
AAGGGAGAAAGGCGGACAGGTATCCGGTAAGCGGCAGGGTCGGAACAGGAGAGCGCACGAGGGAGCTTCC
AGGGGGAAACGCCTGGTATCTTTATAGTCCTGTCGGGTTTCGCCACCTCTGACTTGAGCGTCGATTTTTG
TGATGCTCGTCAGGGGGGCGGAGCCTATGGAAAAACGCCAGCAACGCGGCCTTTTTACGGTTCCTGGCCT
TTTGCTGGCCTTTTGCTCACATGTTCTTTCCTGCGTTATCCCCTGATTCTGTGGATAACCGTGCGGCCGC
CCCT
